>Addgene plasmid #160557 | pUPD 5'UTR:YFP:Tnos (GB1483) | addgene full sequence | sequence record 324725 | Addgene NGS Result
GTTTGCGTATTGGGCGCTCTTCCGCTTCCTCGCTCACTGACTCGCTGCGCTCGGTCGTTCGGCTGCGGCG
AGCGGTATCAGCTCACTCAAAGGCGGTAATACGGTTATCCACAGAATCAGGGGATAACGCAGGAAAGAAC
ATGTGAGCAAAAGGCCAGCAAAAGGCCAGGAACCGTAAAAAGGCCGCGTTGCTGGCGTTTTTCCATAGGC
TCCGCCCCCCTGACGAGCATCACAAAAATCGACGCTCAAGTCAGAGGTGGCGAAACCCGACAGGACTATA
AAGATACCAGGCGTTTCCCCCTGGAAGCTCCCTCGTGCGCTCTCCTGTTCCGACCCTGCCGCTTACCGGA
TACCTGTCCGCCTTTCTCCCTTCGGGAAGCGTGGCGCTTTCTCATAGCTCACGCTGTAGGTATCTCAGTT
CGGTGTAGGTCGTTCGCTCCAAGCTGGGCTGTGTGCACGAACCCCCCGTTCAGCCCGACCGCTGCGCCTT
ATCCGGTAACTATCGTCTTGAGTCCAACCCGGTAAGACACGACTTATCGCCACTGGCAGCAGCCACTGGT
AACAGGATTAGCAGAGCGAGGTATGTAGGCGGTGCTACAGAGTTCTTGAAGTGGTGGCCTAACTACGGCT
ACACTAGAAGAACAGTATTTGGTATCTGCGCTCTGCTGAAGCCAGTTACCTTCGGAAAAAGAGTTGGTAG
CTCTTGATCCGGCAAACAAACCACCGCTGGTAGCGGTGGTTTTTTTGTTTGCAAGCAGCAGATTACGCGC
AGAAAAAAAGGATCTCAAGAAGATCCTTTGATCTTTTCTACGGGGTCTGACGCTCAGTGGAACGAAAACT
CACGTTAAGGGATTTTGGTCATGAGATTATCAAAAAGGATCTTCACCTAGATCCTTTTAAATTAAAAATG
AAGTTTTAAATCAATCTAAAGTATATATGAGTAAACTTGGTCTGACAGTTACCAATGCTTAATCAGTGAG
GCACCTATCTCAGCGATCTGTCTATTTCGTTCATCCATAGTTGCCTGACTCCCCGTCGTGTAGATAACTA
CGATACGGGAGGGCTTACCATCTGGCCCCAGTGCTGCAATGATACCGCGCGACCCACGCTCACCGGCTCC
AGATTTATCAGCAATAAACCAGCCAGCCGGAAGGGCCGAGCGCAGAAGTGGTCCTGCAACTTTATCCGCC
TCCATCCAGTCTATTAATTGTTGCCGGGAAGCTAGAGTAAGTAGTTCGCCAGTTAATAGTTTGCGCAACG
TTGTTGCCATTGCTACAGGCATCGTGGTGTCACGCTCGTCGTTTGGTATGGCTTCATTCAGCTCCGGTTC
CCAACGATCAAGGCGAGTTACATGATCCCCCATGTTGTGCAAAAAAGCGGTTAGCTCCTTCGGTCCTCCG
ATCGTTGTCAGAAGTAAGTTGGCCGCAGTGTTATCACTCATGGTTATGGCAGCACTGCATAATTCTCTTA
CTGTCATGCCATCCGTAAGATGCTTTTCTGTGACTGGTGAGTACTCAACCAAGTCATTCTGAGAATAGTG
TATGCGGCGACCGAGTTGCTCTTGCCCGGCGTCAATACGGGATAATACCGCGCCACATAGCAGAACTTTA
AAAGTGCTCATCATTGGAAAACGTTCTTCGGGGCGAAAACTCTCAAGGATCTTACCGCTGTTGAGATCCA
GTTCGATGTAACCCACTCGTGCACCCAACTGATCTTCAGCATCTTTTACTTTCACCAGCGTTTCTGGGTG
AGCAAAAACAGGAAGGCAAAATGCCGCAAAAAAGGGAATAAGGGCGACACGGAAATGTTGAATACTCATA
CTCTTCCTTTTTCAATATTATTGAAGCATTTATCAGGGTTATTGTCTCATGAGCGGATACATATTTGAAT
GTATTTAGAAAAATAAACAAATAGGGGTTCCGCGCACATTTCCCCGAAAAGTGCCACCTGATGCGGTGTG
AAATACCGCACAGATGCGTAAGGAGAAAATACCGCATCAGGAAATTGTAAGCGTTAATATTTTGTTAAAA
TTCGCGTTAAATTTTTGTTAAATCAGCTCATTTTTTAACCAATAGGCCGAAATCGGCAAAATCCCTTATA
AATCAAAAGAATAGACCGAGATAGGGT
[37 nt withheld, positions 2128-2164]
AAAGAACGTGGACTCCAACGTCAAAGGGCGAAAAACCGTCTATCAGGGCGCTGGCCCACTACGTGAACCA
TCACCCT
[91 nt withheld, positions 2242-2332]
G
[124 nt withheld, positions 2334-2457]
CCATTCGCCATTCAGGCTGCGCAACTGTTGGGAAGGGCGATCGGTGCGGGCCTCTTCGCTATTACGCCAG
CTGGCGAAAGGGGGATGTGCTGCAAGGCGATTAAGTTGGGTAACGCCAGGGTTTTCCCAGTCACGACGTT
GTAAAACGACGGCCAGTGAATTGTAATACGACTCACTATAGGGCGAATTGGGCCCGACGTCGCATGCTCC
CGGCCGCCATGGCGGCCGCGGGAATTCGATTGGGCGATGAGTGGTCTCGACCTTTCTAGTCGAAATGGTG
AGCAAGGGTGAAGAGCTGTTCACCGGGGTGGTGCCCATCCTGGTCGAGCTGGACGGCGACGTAAACGGCC
ACAAGTTCAGCGTGTCCGGCGAGGGCGAGGGCGACGCCACCTACGGCAAGCTGACCCTGAAGTTCATCTG
CACCACCGGCAAGCTGCCCGTGCCCTGGCCCACCCTCGTGACCACCTTCGGCTACGGCCTGAAGTGCTTC
GCCCGCTACCCCGACCACATGAAGCAGCACGACTTCTTCAAGTCCGCCATGCCCGAAGGCTACGTCCAGG
AGCGCACCATCTTCTTCAAGGACGACGGCAACTACAAGACCCGCGCCGAGGTGAAGTTCGAGGGCGACAC
CCTGGTGAACCGCATCGAGCTGAAGGGCATCGACTTCAAGGAGGACGGCAACATCCTGGGGCACAAGCTG
GAGTACAACTACAACAGCCACAACGTCTATATCATGGCCGACAAGCAGAAGAACGGCATCAAGGTGAACT
TCAAGATCCGCCACAACATCGAGGACGGCAGCGTGCAGCTCGCCGACCACTACCAGCAGAACACCCCCAT
CGGCGACGGCCCCGTGCTGCTGCCCGACAACCACTACCTGAGCTACCAGTCCGCCCTGAGCAAAGACCCC
AACGAGAAGCGCGATCACATGGTCCTGCTGGAGTTCGTGACCGCCGCCGGGATCACTCTCGGCATGGACG
AGCTCTACAAGTCAGTCATGAGCTGAGCTTGGAATGGATCTTCGATCCCGATCGTTCAAACATTTGGCAA
TAAAGTTTCTTAAGATTGAATCCTGTTGCCGGTCTTGCGACGATTATCATATAATTTCTGTTGAATTACG
TTAAGCATGTAATAATTAACATGTAATGCATGACGTTATTTATGAGATGGGTTTTTATGATTAGAGTCCC
GCAATTATACATTTAATACGCGATAGAAAACAAAATATAGCGCGCAAACTAGGATAAATTATCGCGCGCG
GTGTCATCTATGTTACTAGATCGGGAATTGCCAAGCTAATTCTTGAAGACGAAAGGGCCTCGTGATACGC
CTATTTTTATAGGTTAATGTCATGATAATAATGGTTTCTTAGACGTCAGGTGGCACTTTTCGGGGAAATG
TGCGCGGAACCCCTATTTGTTTATTTTTCTAAATACATTCAAATATGTATCCGCTCATGAGACAATAACC
CTGATAAATGCTTCAATAATGGGACCGACTCGCGCTCGAGACCACTCATCGCCCAATCACTAGTGAATTC
GCGGCCGCCTGCAGGTCGACCATATGGGAGAGCTCCCAACGCGTTGGATGCATAGCTTGAGTATTCTATA
GTGTCACCTAAATAGCTTGGCGTAATCATGGTCATAGCTGTTTCCTGTGTGAAATTGTTATCCGCTCACA
ATTCCACACAACATACGAGCCGGAAGCATAAAGTGTAAAGCCTGGGGTGCCTAATGAGTGAGCTAACTCA
CATTAATTGCGTTGCGCTCACTGCCCGCTTTCCAGTCGGGAAACCTGTCGTGCCAGCTGCATTAATGAAT
CGGCCAACGCGCGGGGAGAGGCG
Features (pLannotate 1.2.2; 16 found; start..end, strand, type, name):
    200..788     -  rep_origin     ori: high-copy-number ColE1/pMB1/pBR322/pUC origin of replication
    959..1819    -  CDS            AmpR: β-lactamase; bla; confers resistance to ampicillin, carbenicillin, and related antibiotics
   1820..1924    -  promoter       AmpR promoter: bla
   1951..2001    +  misc_feature   bom (fragment): basis of mobility region from pBR322
   2002..2457    -  rep_origin     f1 ori (sequence partly withheld): f1 bacteriophage origin of replication; arrow indicates direction of (+) strand synthesis
   2461..2618    -  CDS            lacZα (fragment): LacZα fragment of β-galactosidase; lacZ fragment
   2621..2639    +  promoter       T7 promoter: promoter for bacteriophage T7 RNA polymerase
   2732..3448    +  CDS            EYFP-Q69K: EYFP-Q69K is a basic (constitutively fluorescent) green/yellow fluorescent protein published in 1999, derived from Aequorea victoria. It has moderate acid sensitivity.
   3487..3739    +  terminator     NOS terminator: nopaline synthase terminator and poly(A) signal
   3860..3947    +  promoter       AmpR promoter (fragment): bla
   3988..4050    -  CDS            VESPI_VESMG (fragment): Experimental evidence at protein level: Swiss-Prot protein existence level 1. Shows contractile activity on isolated ileum smooth muscle. From Vespa magnifica (Hornet).
   4062..4080    -  promoter       SP6 promoter: promoter for bacteriophage SP6 RNA polymerase
   4122..4138    -  protein_bind   lac operator: The lac repressor binds to the lac operator to inhibit transcription in E. coli. This inhibition can be relieved by adding lactose or isopropyl-β-D-thiogalactopyranoside (IPTG). lac repressor encoded by lacI
   4146..4176    -  promoter       lac promoter: promoter for the E. coli lac operon
   4191..4212    -  protein_bind   CAP binding site: CAP binding activates transcription in the presence of cAMP. E. coli catabolite activator protein
   4225..17      -  CDS            lacI (fragment) (across the origin): lac repressor; lacI; The lac repressor binds to the lac operator to inhibit transcription in E. coli. This inhibition can be relieved by adding lactose or isopropyl-β-D-thiogalactopyranoside (IPTG).
