[The description below was written by a language model from this plasmid's Addgene catalogue record and pLannotate feature annotations shown in this document.]
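Description:
pUPD 5'UTR:YFP:Tnos (GB1483) is a GoldenBraid part-domestication plasmid for plant synthetic biology, built in pUPD, a self-made entry vector derived from pGEM-T Easy. It is maintained in E. coli at high copy through a ColE1/pUC-type origin and selected with ampicillin via the β-lactamase gene. The backbone also retains an f1 phage origin and remnants of the lacZα/lac promoter-operator region. T7 and SP6 promoters flank the cloning site and provide the sequencing primer sites.

The 1,231 bp synthetic insert is a promoterless composite part made up of the 5'UTR of the 35S promoter, a yellow fluorescent protein coding sequence (annotated by the feature table as an EYFP-Q69K-type Aequorea victoria variant) and the nopaline synthase (NOS) terminator and polyadenylation signal. Internal BsaI and BsmBI sites were removed so that the part is compatible with Type IIS assembly. It was inserted through BsmBI sites that were destroyed during cloning, and it can be released with BsaI for GoldenBraid assembly. The 5'UTR itself is not annotated in the feature table, though it presumably lies in the unannotated stretch just upstream of the YFP coding sequence. A short hit to a hornet peptide and a partial AmpR promoter downstream of the terminator are most likely annotation artefacts.

The record describes this plasmid as part 3 of 3 for assembling site-specific recombination-based "Registers", which belong to a plant memory switch built on the phage φC31 integration system. Because the part has no promoter of its own, YFP expression would depend on the upstream parts it is joined to, making it a reporter output for the register. The record does not detail the other two parts or the final architecture.
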