Addgene plasmid #160557: pUPD 5'UTR:YFP:Tnos (GB1483)
Purpose: Part 3/3 for assembly of site-specific recombination based Registers. Composed of the 5'UTR sequence of 35S promoter, coding sequence of YFP and NOS terminator (5'UTR:YFP:TNos)
Depositing lab: Diego Orzaez. Depositing organization: Agencia Estatal Consejo Superior de Investigaciones Científicas, M.P. Publication: A memory switch for plant synthetic biology based on the phage varphiC31 integration system. Bernabe-Orts JM, Quijano-Rubio A, Vazquez-Vilar M, Mancheno-Bonillo J, Moles-Casas V, Selma S, Gianoglio S, Granell A, Orzaez D. Nucleic Acids Res. 2020 Apr 6;48(6):3379-3394. doi: 10.1093/nar/gkaa104. PubMed 32083668.
Backbone
  Vector backbone: pUPD
  Backbone manufacturer: self-made; derived from pGEMT-Easy manufactured by Promega
  Vector type: Synthetic Biology
Growth in bacteria
  Bacterial resistance: Ampicillin, 100 μg/mL
  Growth temperature: 37°C
  Growth strain: DH5alpha
  Copy number: High Copy
Gene/Insert
  Gene/Insert name: 5'UTR:YFP:Tnos
  Species: Synthetic
  Insert size (bp): 1231
  Mutation: BsaI and BsmBI sites removed
  Cloning method: Restriction Enzyme; 5′ cloning site BsmBI (destroyed during cloning); 3′ cloning site BsmBI (destroyed during cloning)
  Sequencing primers: 5′ T7; 3′ SP6
Terms and licenses: Academic/Nonprofit Terms; Industry Terms: Not Available to Industry
Depositor comments: Compatible with GoldenBraid; insert can be released with BsaI
How to cite: pUPD 5'UTR:YFP:Tnos (GB1483) was a gift from Diego Orzaez (Addgene plasmid # 160557 ; http://n2t.net/addgene:160557 ; RRID:Addgene_160557)
